Addgene plasmid #18546: T4 Lysozyme M120K WT*
Depositing lab: Brian Matthews. Depositing organization: University of Oregon.
Backbone
  Vector backbone: pHS1403
  Backbone size w/o insert (bp): 5000
  Vector type: Bacterial Expression
Growth in bacteria
  Bacterial resistance: Ampicillin, 100 μg/mL
  Growth temperature: 37°C
  Growth strain: DH5alpha
  Copy number: High Copy
Gene/Insert
  Gene/Insert name: T4 Lysozyme (alt name: TA only)
  Species: Bacteriophage T4
  Insert size (bp): 600
  Mutation: M120K WT*
  GenBank ID: NP_049736
  Entrez Gene: e (a.k.a. T4p123)
  Cloning method: Restriction Enzyme; 5′ cloning site BamHI (not destroyed); 3′ cloning site HindIII (not destroyed)
  Sequencing primers: 5′ na; 3′ GGCGTATCACGAGGCCC
Terms and licenses: Academic/Nonprofit Terms; Industry Terms: Not Available to Industry
Depositor comments: The BamHI site is 27 bp from the ATG and the HindIII site is 115 bp from the stop.
How to cite: T4 Lysozyme M120K WT* was a gift from Brian Matthews (Addgene plasmid # 18546 ; http://n2t.net/addgene:18546 ; RRID:Addgene_18546)
