[The description below was written by a language model from this plasmid's Addgene catalogue record.]
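Description:
T4 Lysozyme M120K WT* is a bacterial expression plasmid built on the pHS1403 backbone (about 5 kb without insert) that carries a mutant form of the bacteriophage T4 lysozyme gene (gene e). It is maintained in E. coli as a high-copy plasmid under ampicillin selection. No feature table is available, so the origin of replication, the promoter driving expression and any other regulatory elements of pHS1403 are not stated in the record.

The insert is roughly 600 bp and was cloned as a BamHI–HindIII fragment, with both sites preserved. According to the depositor's notes, the BamHI site lies 27 bp from the start codon and the HindIII site 115 bp from the stop codon, so the fragment includes short flanking untranslated sequence on either side of the coding region and can be excised or transferred intact. The encoded protein carries the substitution M120K, replacing methionine 120 with lysine. The "WT*" designation indicates the background in which the mutation was made. In the T4 lysozyme literature this term conventionally denotes the cysteine-free pseudo-wild-type protein, although the record itself does not define it. No affinity or epitope tags or reporters are listed.

The record gives no explicit purpose, but a single-residue point mutant of T4 lysozyme in a bacterial expression vector is suited to producing recombinant protein in E. coli for studies of how individual substitutions affect protein stability, folding and structure, for which T4 lysozyme is a widely used model system.
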