>Addgene plasmid #18546 | T4 Lysozyme M120K WT* | addgene partial sequence | sequence record 24332 | 3primeUP
CTGAAAAGCCCGCCTCATTAGGCGGGCTCAGATCTGCTCATGTTTGACAGCTTATCATCGATAAGCTTCG
GCAATAAATTCTTGATATGTTTTCATATGTTTCCTTTAAATATTTTAATTAGTAATTGTCTATTCAAGTA
ATTGTGAATATACTATCACAATTCCAAGAGAAAGTAAACAGCTTTATAGATTTTTATACGCGTCCCAAGT
GCCAGTTCTAAACGTTGTAATGACTCGTTTTGCGCGATTAGGTGTTTGATTATACCATCTACTTTTAGCT
AAGTTAACTGCTGCTTCATCCCAGCGTTTTTGTTGAAGCTTACGTAAAGAGTTAGTAAATCCTGCCACAC
CGGTTTCTCCCATTTGGAAAACCATATTAATCAATGCAGCGCGACGAACCGCATCAAGAGAATCATAAAC
CGGTTTTAATTTAGCATTTCTCAGAATTCCGCGAACAGCAGCATCAACATCCTGATTAAAGAGTTTTTCA
GCCTCATCTTTTGTAATTACACCATTAGTATTACGCCCAATAGCTTTATCTAATTCAGATTTAGCAGCAT
TAAGTGATGGACTTTTTGTAAGCAAATGACCGATGCCAATAGTGTAATAGCCTTCTGTGTCTTTATAGAT
TTTAAGTCTAAGACCTTCATCTATACGTAACATTTCAAATATATTCATAATACCTCCTAAGCATCGATGG
ATCCTGGTTCCTGTGTGAANTGTTATCCGCTCACAATCCCCACATTATACGAGCCGATGATTAATTGTCA
CAGGGGNNGGGGAGTAGCTGANCTGTTCCTGGTGAATGTANCGCNNCATCCCACATATC
